Addgene plasmid #222127: pEIF3D-S528D-S529D-sgEIF3D
Purpose: EIF3D variant overexpression vector with sgRNA targeting eIF3D
Depositing lab: Jonathan Weissman. Depositing organization: Whitehead Institute for Biomedical Research. Publication: Translational fidelity screens in mammalian cells reveal eIF3 and eIF4G2 as regulators of start codon selectivity. She R, Luo J, Weissman JS. Nucleic Acids Res. 2023 Jul 7;51(12):6355-6369. doi: 10.1093/nar/gkad329. PubMed 37144468.
Backbone
  Vector backbone: pMJ179
  Backbone manufacturer: Jonathan Weissman, Addgene plasmid #85996
  Vector type: Lentiviral
Growth in bacteria
  Bacterial resistance: Ampicillin, 100 μg/mL
  Growth temperature: 37°C
  Growth strain: NEB Stable
  Copy number: High Copy
Gene/Insert
  Gene/Insert name: eIF3D
  Species: H. sapiens (human)
  Mutation: S528D, S529D
  Entrez Gene: EIF3D (a.k.a. EIF3S7, eIF3-p66, eIF3-zeta)
  Tag / fusion protein: BFP-P2A (N terminal on insert)
  Cloning method: Gibson Cloning
Terms and licenses: Academic/Nonprofit Terms; Industry Terms: Not Available to Industry
Depositor comments: Addgene observed some mismatches in the ORF, which have been confirmed to not affect plasmid function.
How to cite: pEIF3D-S528D-S529D-sgEIF3D was a gift from Jonathan Weissman (Addgene plasmid # 222127 ; http://n2t.net/addgene:222127 ; RRID:Addgene_222127)
