[The description below was written by a language model from this plasmid's Addgene catalogue record and pLannotate feature annotations shown in this document.]
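Description:
pEIF3D-S528D-S529D-sgEIF3D is a 9.9 kb lentiviral transfer plasmid built on the pMJ179 backbone that combines an sgRNA directed against endogenous human EIF3D with expression of an EIF3D variant. It is propagated in E. coli through a high-copy ColE1/pUC-type origin with ampicillin selection (AmpR under its own bla promoter). The viral framework is HIV-1 derived. A CMV enhancer/promoter drives a truncated 5' LTR, followed by the Ψ packaging signal with a gag fragment, the RRE for Rev-dependent export of the genomic RNA, and the cPPT/CTS. A WPRE that boosts transcript stability and expression sits downstream of the payload, ahead of a nef fragment and the 3' LTR, which the annotation also labels as a truncated LTR.

The payload lies between two loxP sites. A fragment of the S. pyogenes tracrRNA scaffold marks the sgRNA cassette. The promoter driving the guide is not annotated in the feature table, and the record does not state which Cas9 effector the guide is meant to work with. Downstream, an SFFV promoter drives a single reading unit of puromycin N-acetyltransferase, TagBFP and human EIF3D. The catalogue describes BFP-P2A as fused N-terminally to EIF3D, so the self-cleaving peptide should release the fluorescent marker and the eIF3 subunit as separate proteins. The linker between PuroR and TagBFP is not annotated. The EIF3D coding sequence carries the S528D and S529D substitutions. The repository noted some mismatches in the ORF, which were confirmed not to affect function.

This design lets transduced cells be selected with puromycin or tracked by blue fluorescence while the endogenous gene is targeted and the variant is supplied from the same vector. The associated work concerns eIF3 and eIF4G2 as regulators of start codon selectivity in mammalian cells.
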