Features (pLannotate 1.2.2; 24 found; start..end, strand, type, name):
     30..82      -  misc_feature   bom (fragment): basis of mobility region from pBR322
    237..616     +  enhancer       CMV enhancer: human cytomegalovirus immediate early enhancer
    617..816     +  promoter       CMV promoter: human cytomegalovirus (CMV) immediate early promoter
    834..1014    +  LTR            5' LTR (truncated): truncated 5' long terminal repeat (LTR) from HIV-1
   1061..1186    +  misc_feature   HIV-1 Ψ: packaging signal of human immunodeficiency virus type 1
   1170..1508    +  CDS            HIV-1 gag (fragment): gag protein from human immunodeficiency virus 1; gag
   1683..1916    +  misc_feature   RRE: The Rev response element (RRE) of HIV-1 allows for Rev-dependent mRNA export from the nucleus to the cytoplasm.
   2293..2393    +  CDS            Rev (fragment): human immunodeficiency virus 1 (HIV-1) Rev protein; rev; enhances nuclear export of unspliced and incompletely spliced viral mRNAs
   2443..2560    +  misc_feature   cPPT/CTS: central polypurine tract and central termination sequence of HIV-1
   2813..2846    +  protein_bind   loxP: Cre-mediated recombination occurs in the 8-bp core sequence (GCATACAT). Cre recombinase
   2971..3038    +  misc_RNA       tracrRNA (fragment): trans-activating CRISPR RNA for the Streptococcus pyogenes CRISPR/Cas9 system
   3194..3601    +  promoter       SFFV promoter: spleen focus-forming virus long terminal repeat (LTR) promoter
   3613..4209    +  CDS            PuroR: puromycin N-acetyltransferase; pac from Streptomyces alboniger; confers resistance to puromycin
   4285..4980    +  CDS            TagBFP: TagBFP is a basic (constitutively fluorescent) blue fluorescent protein published in 2008, derived from Entacmaea quadricolor. It is reported to be a very rapidly-maturing monomer with very low acid sensitivity.
   5047..6624    +  CDS            EIF3D: EIF3D_HUMAN - Also known as EIF3S7 From Homo sapiens (Human).
   6713..6746    +  protein_bind   loxP: Cre-mediated recombination occurs in the 8-bp core sequence (GCATACAT). Cre recombinase
   6779..6802    +  misc_feature   MCS (fragment): pBluescript multiple cloning site
   6802..7390    +  misc_feature   WPRE: woodchuck hepatitis virus posttranscriptional regulatory element
   7391..7410    +  misc_feature   MCS (fragment): pBluescript multiple cloning site
   7412..7912    +  CDS            nef (fragment): NEF_HV1LA - Experimental evidence at protein level: Swiss-Prot protein existence level 1. Extracellular Nef protein targets CD4(+) T-lymphocytes for apoptosis by interacting with CXCR4 surface receptors. From Human immunodeficiency virus type 1 group M subtype B (isolate Lai) (HIV-1).
   7919..8099    +  LTR            5' LTR (truncated): truncated 5' long terminal repeat (LTR) from HIV-1
   8161..8749    -  rep_origin     ori: high-copy-number ColE1/pMB1/pBR322/pUC origin of replication
   8920..9780    -  CDS            AmpR: β-lactamase; bla; confers resistance to ampicillin, carbenicillin, and related antibiotics
   9781..9885    -  promoter       AmpR promoter: bla
>Addgene plasmid #222127 | pEIF3D-S528D-S529D-sgEIF3D | addgene full sequence | sequence record 448480 | Addgene NGS Result
TCGACGGATCGGGAGATCTCCCGATCCCCTATGGTGCACTCTCAGTACAATCTGCTCTGATGCCGCATAG
TTAAGCCAGTATCTGCTCCCTGCTTGTGTGTTGGAGGTCGCTGAGTAGTGCGCGAGCAAAATTTAAGCTA
CAACAAGGCAAGGCTTGACCGACAATTGCATGAAGAATCTGCTTAGGGTTAGGCGTTTTGCGCTGCTTCG
CGATGTACGGGCCAGATATACGCGTTGACATTGATTATTGACTAGTTATTAATAGTAATCAATTACGGGG
TCATTAGTTCATAGCCCATATATGGAGTTCCGCGTTACATAACTTACGGTAAATGGCCCGCCTGGCTGAC
CGCCCAACGACCCCCGCCCATTGACGTCAATAATGACGTATGTTCCCATAGTAACGCCAATAGGGACTTT
CCATTGACGTCAATGGGTGGAGTATTTACGGTAAACTGCCCACTTGGCAGTACATCAAGTGTATCATATG
CCAAGTACGCCCCCTATTGACGTCAATGACGGTAAATGGCCCGCCTGGCATTATGCCCAGTACATGACCT
TATGGGACTTTCCTACTTGGCAGTACATCTACGTATTAGTCATCGCTATTACCATGGTGATGCGGTTTTG
GCAGTACATCAATGGGCGTGGATAGCGGTTTGACTCACGGGGATTTCCAAGTCTCCACCCCATTGACGTC
AATGGGAGTTTGTTTTGGCACCAAAATCAACGGGACTTTCCAAAATGTCGTAACAACTCCGCCCCATTGA
CGCAAATGGGCGGTAGGCGTGTACGGTGGGAGGTCTATATAAGCAGCGCGTTTTGCCTGTACTGGGTCTC
TCTGGTTAGACCAGATCTGAGCCTGGGAGCTCTCTGGCTAACTAGGGAACCCACTGCTTAAGCCTCAATA
AAGCTTGCCTTGAGTGCTTCAAGTAGTGTGTGCCCGTCTGTTGTGTGACTCTGGTAACTAGAGATCCCTC
AGACCCTTTTAGTCAGTGTGGAAAATCTCTAGCAGTGGCGCCCGAACAGGGACTTGAAAGCGAAAGGGAA
ACCAGAGGAGCTCTCTCGACGCAGGACTCGGCTTGCTGAAGCGCGCACGGCAAGAGGCGAGGGGCGGCGA
CTGGTGAGTACGCCAAAAATTTTGACTAGCGGAGGCTAGAAGGAGAGAGATGGGTGCGAGAGCGTCAGTA
TTAAGCGGGGGAGAATTAGATCGCGATGGGAAAAAATTCGGTTAAGGCCAGGGGGAAAGAAAAAATATAA
ATTAAAACATATAGTATGGGCAAGCAGGGAGCTAGAACGATTCGCAGTTAATCCTGGCCTGTTAGAAACA
TCAGAAGGCTGTAGACAAATACTGGGACAGCTACAACCATCCCTTCAGACAGGATCAGAAGAACTTAGAT
CATTATATAATACAGTAGCAACCCTCTATTGTGTGCATCAAAGGATAGAGATAAAAGACACCAAGGAAGC
TTTAGACAAGATAGAGGAAGAGCAAAACAAAAGTAAGACCACCGCACAGCAAGCGGCCGGCCGCTGATCT
TCAGACCTGGAGGAGGAGATATGAGGGACAATTGGAGAAGTGAATTATATAAATATAAAGTAGTAAAAAT
TGAACCATTAGGAGTAGCACCCACCAAGGCAAAGAGAAGAGTGGTGCAGAGAGAAAAAAGAGCAGTGGGA
ATAGGAGCTTTGTTCCTTGGGTTCTTGGGAGCAGCAGGAAGCACTATGGGCGCAGCGTCAATGACGCTGA
CGGTACAGGCCAGACAATTATTGTCTGGTATAGTGCAGCAGCAGAACAATTTGCTGAGGGCTATTGAGGC
GCAACAGCATCTGTTGCAACTCACAGTCTGGGGCATCAAGCAGCTCCAGGCAAGAATCCTGGCTGTGGAA
AGATACCTAAAGGATCAACAGCTCCTGGGGATTTGGGGTTGCTCTGGAAAACTCATTTGCACCACTGCTG
TGCCTTGGAATGCTAGTTGGAGTAATAAATCTCTGGAACAGATTTGGAATCACACGACCTGGATGGAGTG
GGACAGAGAAATTAACAATTACACAAGCTTAATACACTCCTTAATTGAAGAATCGCAAAACCAGCAAGAA
AAGAATGAACAAGAATTATTGGAATTAGATAAATGGGCAAGTTTGTGGAATTGGTTTAACATAACAAATT
GGCTGTGGTATATAAAATTATTCATAATGATAGTAGGAGGCTTGGTAGGTTTAAGAATAGTTTTTGCTGT
ACTTTCTATAGTGAATAGAGTTAGGCAGGGATATTCACCATTATCGTTTCAGACCCACCTCCCAACCCCG
AGGGGACCCGACAGGCCCGAAGGAATAGAAGAAGAAGGTGGAGAGAGAGACAGAGACAGATCCATTCGAT
TAGTGAACGGATCGGCACTGCGTGCGCCAATTCTGCAGACAAATGGCAGTATTCATCCACAATTTTAAAA
GAAAAGGGGGGATTGGGGGGTACAGTGCAGGGGAAAGAATAGTAGACATAATAGCAACAGACATACAAAC
TAAAGAATTACAAAAACAAATTACAAAAATTCAAAATTTTCGGGTTTATTACAGGGACAGCAGAGATCCA
GTTTGGTTAGTACCGGGCCCGCTCTAGAGATCCGACGCGCCATCTCTAGGCCCGCGCCGGCCCCCTCGCA
CGGACTTGTGGGAGAAGCTCGGCTACTCCCCTGCCCCGGTTAATTTGCATATAATATTTCCTAGTAACTA
TAGAGGCTTAATGTGCGATAAAAGACAGATAATCTGTTCTTTTTAATACTAGCTACATTTTACATGATAG
GCTTGGATTTCTATAACTTCGTATAGCATACATTATACGAAGTTATAAACAGCACAAAAGGAAACTCACC
CTAACTGTAAAGTAATTGTGTGTTTTGAGACTATAAGTATCCCTTGGAGAACCACCTTGTTGGCTGCTGC
TAACGCGGTCCCGTTTAAGAGCTAAGCTGGAAACAGCATAGCAAGTTTAAATAAGGCTAGTCCGTTATCA
ACTTGAAAAAGTGGCACCGAGTCGGTGCTTTTTTTCTCGAGTACTAGGATCCATTAGGCGGCCGCGTGGA
TAACCGTATTACCGCCATGCATTGCAGCCCCGATAAAATAAAAGATTTTATTTAGTCTCCAGAAAAAGGG
GGGAATGAAAGACCCCACCTGTAGGTTTGGCAAGCTAGCTGCAGTAACGCCATTTTGCAAGGCATGGAAA
AATACCAAACCAAGAATAGAGAAGTTCAGATCAAGGGCGGGTACATGAAAATAGCTAACGTTGGGCCAAA
CAGGATATCTGCGGTGAGCAGTTTCGGCCCCGGCCCGGGGCCAAGAACAGATGGTCACCGCAGTTTCGGC
CCGGGCCCGAGGCCAAGAACAGATGGTCCCCAGATATGGCCCAACCCTCAGCAGTTTCTTAAGACCCATC
AGATGTTTCCAGGCTCCCCCAAGGACCTGAAATGACCCTGCGCCTTATTTGAATTAACCAATCAGCCTGC
TTCTCGCTTCTGTTCGCGCGCTTCTGCTTCCCGAGCTCTATAAAAGAGCTCACAACCCCTCACTCGGCGC
GCCAGTCCTCCGACAGACTGAGTCGCCCGGGGCTAGCCCACCATGACCGAGTACAAGCCCACGGTGCGCC
TCGCCACCCGCGACGACGTCCCCCGGGCCGTACGCACCCTCGCCGCCGCGTTCGCCGACTACCCCGCCAC
GCGCCACACCGTCGACCCGGACCGCCACATCGAGCGGGTCACCGAGCTGCAAGAACTCTTCCTCACGCGC
GTCGGGCTCGACATCGGCAAGGTGTGGGTCGCGGACGACGGCGCCGCGGTGGCGGTCTGGACCACGCCGG
AGAGCGTCGAAGCGGGGGCGGTGTTCGCCGAGATCGGCCCGCGCATGGCCGAGTTGAGCGGTTCCCGGCT
GGCCGCGCAGCAACAGATGGAAGGCCTCCTGGCGCCGCACCGGCCCAAGGAGCCCGCGTGGTTCCTGGCC
ACCGTCGGCGTCTCGCCCGACCACCAGGGCAAGGGTCTGGGCAGCGCCGTCGTGCTCCCCGGAGTGGAGG
CGGCCGAGCGCGCCGGGGTGCCCGCCTTCCTGGAGACCTCCGCGCCCCGCAACCTCCCCTTCTACGAGCG
GCTCGGCTTCACCGTCACCGCCGACGTCGAGGTGCCCGAAGGACCGCGCACCTGGTGCATGACCCGCAAG
CCCGGTGCCGGATCGGGAGAGGGCAGAGGAAGTCTGCTAACATGCGGTGACGTGGAGGAGAACCCTGGCC
CACCGGTCGCCACCAGCGAGCTGATTAAGGAGAACATGCACATGAAGCTGTACATGGAGGGCACCGTGGA
CAACCATCACTTCAAGTGCACATCCGAGGGCGAAGGCAAGCCCTACGAGGGCACCCAGACCATGAGAATC
AAGGTGGTCGAGGGCGGCCCTCTCCCCTTCGCCTTCGACATCCTGGCTACTAGCTTCCTCTACGGCAGCA
AGACCTTCATCAACCACACCCAGGGCATCCCCGACTTCTTCAAGCAGTCCTTCCCTGAGGGCTTCACATG
GGAGAGAGTCACCACATACGAAGACGGGGGCGTGCTGACCGCTACCCAGGACACCAGCCTCCAGGACGGC
TGCCTCATCTACAACGTCAAGATCAGAGGGGTGAACTTCACATCCAACGGCCCTGTGATGCAGAAGAAAA
CACTCGGCTGGGAGGCCTTCACCGAGACGCTGTACCCCGCTGACGGCGGCCTGGAAGGCAGAAACGACAT
GGCCCTGAAGCTCGTGGGCGGGAGCCATCTGATCGCAAACATCAAGACCACATATAGATCCAAGAAACCC
GCTAAGAACCTCAAGATGCCTGGCGTCTACTATGTGGACTACAGACTGGAAAGAATCAAGGAGGCCAACA
ACGAGACCTACGTCGAGCAGCACGAGGTGGCAGTGGCCAGATACTGCGACCTCCCTAGCAAACTGGGGCA
CAAGCTTAATGGTAGTGGGACTACTAACTTCAGCCTGCTGAAGCAGGCTGGAGACGTGGAGGAGAACCCT
GGACCTGCAAAGTTCATGACACCCGTGATCCAGGACAACCCCTCAGGCTGGGGTCCCTGTGCGGTTCCCG
AGCAGTTTCGGGATATGCCCTACCAGCCGTTCAGCAAAGGAGATCGGCTAGGAAAGGTTGCAGACTGGAC
AGGAGCCACATACCAAGATAAGAGGTACACAAATAAGTACTCCTCTCAGTTTGGTGGTGGAAGTCAATAT
GCTTATTTCCATGAGGAGGATGAAAGTAGCTTCCAGCTGGTGGATACAGCGCGCACACAGAAGACGGCCT
ACCAGCGGAATCGAATGAGATTTGCCCAGAGGAACCTCCGCAGAGACAAAGATCGTCGGAACATGTTGCA
GTTCAACCTGCAGATCCTGCCTAAGAGTGCCAAACAGAAAGAGAGAGAACACATTCGACTGCAGAAAAAG
TTCCAGAAACAATTTGGGGTTAGGCAGAAATGGGATCAGAAATCACAGAAACCCCGAGACTCTTCAGTTG
AAGTTCGTAGTGATTGGGAAGTGAAAGAGGAAATGGATTTTCCTCAGTTGATGAAGATGCGCTACTTGGA
AGTATCAGAGCCACAGGACATTGAGTGTTGTGGGGCCCTAGAATACTACGACAAAGCCTTTGACCGCATC
ACCACGAGGAGTGAGAAGCCACTGCGGAGCATCAAGCGCATCTTCCACACTGTCACCACCACAGACGACC
CTGTCATCCGCAAGCTGGCAAAAACTCAGGGGAATGTGTTTGCCACTGATGCCATCCTGGCCACGCTGAT
GAGCTGTACCCGCTCAGTGTATTCCTGGGATATTGTCGTCCAGAGAGTTGGGTCCAAACTCTTCTTTGAC
AAGAGAGACAACTCTGACTTTGACCTCCTGACAGTGAGTGAGACTGCCAATGAGCCCCCTCAAGATGAAG
GTAATTCCTTCAATTCACCCCGCAACCTGGCCATGGAGGCAACCTACATCAACCACAATTTCTCCCAGCA
GTGCTTGAGAATGGGGAAGGAAAGATACAACTTCCCCAACCCAAACCCGTTTGTGGAGGACGACATGGAT
AAGAATGAAATCGCCTCTGTTGCGTACCGTTACCGCAGGTGGAAGCTTGGAGATGATATTGACCTTATTG
TCCGTTGTGAGCACGATGGCGTCATGACTGGAGCCAACGGGGAAGTGTCCTTCATCAACATCAAGACACT
CAATGAGTGGGATTCCAGGCACTGTAATGGCGTTGACTGGCGTCAGAAGCTGGACTCTCAGCGAGGGGCT
GTCATTGCCACGGAGCTGAAGAACAACAGCTACAAGTTGGCCCGGTGGACCTGCTGTGCTTTGCTGGCTG
GATCTGAGTACCTCAAGCTTGGTTATGTGTCTCGGTACCACGTGAAAGACTCCTCACGCCACGTCATCCT
AGGCACCCAGCAGTTCAAGCCTAATGAGTTTGCCAGCCAGATCAACCTGAGCGTGGAGAATGCCTGGGGC
ATTTTACGCTGCGTCATTGACATCTGCATGAAGCTGGAGGAGGGCAAATACCTCATCCTCAAGGACCCCA
ACAAGCAGGTCATCCGTGTCTACAGCCTCCCTGATGGCACCTTCGACGACGATGAAGATGAGGAGGAAGA
GGAGGAGGAAGAAGAGGAAGAAGAAGAGGAAGAAACTTAATAAGAATTCGTCGAGGGACCTAATAACTTC
GTATAGCATACATTATACGAAGTTATACATGTTTAAGGGTTCCGGTTCCACTAGGTACAATTCGATATCA
AGCTTATCGATAATCAACCTCTGGATTACAAAATTTGTGAAAGATTGACTGGTATTCTTAACTATGTTGC
TCCTTTTACGCTATGTGGATACGCTGCTTTAATGCCTTTGTATCATGCTATTGCTTCCCGTATGGCTTTC
ATTTTCTCCTCCTTGTATAAATCCTGGTTGCTGTCTCTTTATGAGGAGTTGTGGCCCGTTGTCAGGCAAC
GTGGCGTGGTGTGCACTGTGTTTGCTGACGCAACCCCCACTGGTTGGGGCATTGCCACCACCTGTCAGCT
CCTTTCCGGGACTTTCGCTTTCCCCCTCCCTATTGCCACGGCGGAACTCATCGCCGCCTGCCTTGCCCGC
TGCTGGACAGGGGCTCGGCTGTTGGGCACTGACAATTCCGTGGTGTTGTCGGGGAAATCATCGTCCTTTC
CTTGGCTGCTCGCCTGTGTTGCCACCTGGATTCTGCGCGGGACGTCCTTCTGCTACGTCCCTTCGGCCCT
CAATCCAGCGGACCTTCCTTCCCGCGGCCTGCTGCCGGCTCTGCGGCCTCTTCCGCGTCTTCGCCTTCGC
CCTCAGACGAGTCGGATCTCCCTTTGGGCCGCCTCCCCGCATCGATACCGTCGACCTCGATCGAGACCTA
GAAAAACATGGAGCAATCACAAGTAGCAATACAGCAGCTACCAATGCTGATTGTGCCTGGCTAGAAGCAC
AAGAGGAGGAGGAGGTGGGTTTTCCAGTCACACCTCAGGTACCTTTAAGACCAATGACTTACAAGGCAGC
TGTAGATCTTAGCCACTTTTTAAAAGAAAAGGGGGGACTGGAAGGGCTAATTCACTCCCAACGAAGACAA
GATATCCTTGATCTGTGGATCTACCACACACAAGGCTACTTCCCTGATTGGCAGAACTACACACCAGGGC
CAGGGATCAGATATCCACTGACCTTTGGATGGTGCTACAAGCTAGTACCAGTTGAGCAAGAGAAGGTAGA
AGAAGCCAATGAAGGAGAGAACACCCGCTTGTTACACCCTGTGAGCCTGCATGGGATGGATGACCCGGAG
AGAGAAGTATTAGAGTGGAGGTTTGACAGCCGCCTAGCATTTCATCACATGGCCCGAGAGCTGCATCCGG
ACTGTACTGGGTCTCTCTGGTTAGACCAGATCTGAGCCTGGGAGCTCTCTGGCTAACTAGGGAACCCACT
GCTTAAGCCTCAATAAAGCTTGCCTTGAGTGCTTCAAGTAGTGTGTGCCCGTCTGTTGTGTGACTCTGGT
AACTAGAGATCCCTCAGACCCTTTTAGTCAGTGTGGAAAATCTCTAGCAGCATGTGAGCAAAAGGCCAGC
AAAAGGCCAGGAACCGTAAAAAGGCCGCGTTGCTGGCGTTTTTCCATAGGCTCCGCCCCCCTGACGAGCA
TCACAAAAATCGACGCTCAAGTCAGAGGTGGCGAAACCCGACAGGACTATAAAGATACCAGGCGTTTCCC
CCTGGAAGCTCCCTCGTGCGCTCTCCTGTTCCGACCCTGCCGCTTACCGGATACCTGTCCGCCTTTCTCC
CTTCGGGAAGCGTGGCGCTTTCTCATAGCTCACGCTGTAGGTATCTCAGTTCGGTGTAGGTCGTTCGCTC
CAAGCTGGGCTGTGTGCACGAACCCCCCGTTCAGCCCGACCGCTGCGCCTTATCCGGTAACTATCGTCTT
GAGTCCAACCCGGTAAGACACGACTTATCGCCACTGGCAGCAGCCACTGGTAACAGGATTAGCAGAGCGA
GGTATGTAGGCGGTGCTACAGAGTTCTTGAAGTGGTGGCCTAACTACGGCTACACTAGAAGAACAGTATT
TGGTATCTGCGCTCTGCTGAAGCCAGTTACCTTCGGAAAAAGAGTTGGTAGCTCTTGATCCGGCAAACAA
ACCACCGCTGGTAGCGGTGGTTTTTTTGTTTGCAAGCAGCAGATTACGCGCAGAAAAAAAGGATCTCAAG
AAGATCCTTTGATCTTTTCTACGGGGTCTGACGCTCAGTGGAACGAAAACTCACGTTAAGGGATTTTGGT
CATGAGATTATCAAAAAGGATCTTCACCTAGATCCTTTTAAATTAAAAATGAAGTTTTAAATCAATCTAA
AGTATATATGAGTAAACTTGGTCTGACAGTTACCAATGCTTAATCAGTGAGGCACCTATCTCAGCGATCT
GTCTATTTCGTTCATCCATAGTTGCCTGACTCCCCGTCGTGTAGATAACTACGATACGGGAGGGCTTACC
ATCTGGCCCCAGTGCTGCAATGATACCGCGAGACCCACGCTCACCGGCTCCAGATTTATCAGCAATAAAC
CAGCCAGCCGGAAGGGCCGAGCGCAGAAGTGGTCCTGCAACTTTATCCGCCTCCATCCAGTCTATTAATT
GTTGCCGGGAAGCTAGAGTAAGTAGTTCGCCAGTTAATAGTTTGCGCAACGTTGTTGCCATTGCTACAGG
CATCGTGGTGTCACGCTCGTCGTTTGGTATGGCTTCATTCAGCTCCGGTTCCCAACGATCAAGGCGAGTT
ACATGATCCCCCATGTTGTGCAAAAAAGCGGTTAGCTCCTTCGGTCCTCCGATCGTTGTCAGAAGTAAGT
TGGCCGCAGTGTTATCACTCATGGTTATGGCAGCACTGCATAATTCTCTTACTGTCATGCCATCCGTAAG
ATGCTTTTCTGTGACTGGTGAGTACTCAACCAAGTCATTCTGAGAATAGTGTATGCGGCGACCGAGTTGC
TCTTGCCCGGCGTCAATACGGGATAATACCGCGCCACATAGCAGAACTTTAAAAGTGCTCATCATTGGAA
AACGTTCTTCGGGGCGAAAACTCTCAAGGATCTTACCGCTGTTGAGATCCAGTTCGATGTAACCCACTCG
TGCACCCAACTGATCTTCAGCATCTTTTACTTTCACCAGCGTTTCTGGGTGAGCAAAAACAGGAAGGCAA
AATGCCGCAAAAAAGGGAATAAGGGCGACACGGAAATGTTGAATACTCATACTCTTCCTTTTTCAATATT
ATTGAAGCATTTATCAGGGTTATTGTCTCATGAGCGGATACATATTTGAATGTATTTAGAAAAATAAACA
AATAGGGGTTCCGCGCACATTTCCCCGAAAAGTGCCACCTGACG
